Addgene plasmid #108751: pBW2173_pCAG-PV1-FlpO-N374-L1-GID1-NLS-BGHpA
Purpose: Expresses N-terminus to aa374 of Flp recombinase fused to GID1 CID
Depositing lab: Wilson Wong. Depositing organization: Boston University Main Campus. Publication: High-performance chemical- and light-inducible recombinases in mammalian cells and mice. Weinberg BH, Cho JH, Agarwal Y, Pham NTH, Caraballo LD, Walkosz M, Ortega C, Trexler M, Tague N, Law B, Benman WKJ, Letendre J, Beal J, Wong WW. Nat Commun. 2019 Oct 24;10(1):4845. doi: 10.1038/s41467-019-12800-7. PubMed 31649244.
Backbone
  Vector backbone: pCAGGS
  Vector type: Mammalian Expression, Cre/Lox, Synthetic Biology
Growth in bacteria
  Bacterial resistance: Ampicillin, 100 μg/mL
  Growth temperature: 37°C
  Growth strain: NEB Stable
  Copy number: High Copy
Gene/Insert
  Gene/Insert name: Flp recombinase fragment N-terminus to aa374
  Species: Synthetic
  Promoter: pCAG
  Tag / fusion protein: GID1,NLS (C terminal on insert)
  Cloning method: Restriction Enzyme; 5′ cloning site MluI (not destroyed); 3′ cloning site BspEI (not destroyed)
Terms and licenses: Academic/Nonprofit Terms; Industry Terms: Not Available to Industry
Depositor comments: Please visit https://www.biorxiv.org/content/10.1101/747121v1 for bioRxiv preprint.
How to cite: pBW2173_pCAG-PV1-FlpO-N374-L1-GID1-NLS-BGHpA was a gift from Wilson Wong (Addgene plasmid # 108751 ; http://n2t.net/addgene:108751 ; RRID:Addgene_108751)
