[The description below was written by a language model from this plasmid's Addgene catalogue record and pLannotate feature annotations shown in this document.]
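Description:
pBW2173_pCAG-PV1-FlpO-N374-L1-GID1-NLS-BGHpA is a 7,462 nt mammalian expression plasmid built on the pCAGGS backbone that encodes one half of a split, chemically inducible Flp recombinase. It is propagated in E. coli through a high-copy ColE1/pUC-type origin and selected with ampicillin via the β-lactamase gene. The backbone also carries remnants typical of pCAGGS: a lac promoter/operator region, short lacI fragments, an SV40 origin of replication and an SV40 poly(A) signal. Downstream of the expression cassette lie a β-globin coding fragment and the rabbit β-globin poly(A) signal.

The payload is driven by the CAG promoter, annotated here as the CMV immediate-early enhancer, the chicken β-actin promoter and a chimeric β-actin/β-globin intron, which together give strong, broad expression in mammalian cells. The open reading frame starts with a fragment of the mouse codon-optimised FLPo recombinase running from the N-terminus to amino acid 374. According to the name, this is joined through a linker (L1) to GID1, annotated as the Arabidopsis gibberellin receptor GID1A, followed by a C-terminal nuclear localisation signal. Transcription ends at the bovine growth hormone poly(A) signal. The "PV1" element in the name is not explained in the record or picked up by the annotation.

GID1 serves as a chemically induced dimerisation domain: in the presence of gibberellin it binds DELLA-family partner proteins. This construct is therefore presumably meant to be co-expressed with a complementary plasmid carrying the remaining C-terminal Flp fragment fused to such a partner, although that plasmid is not described here. Ligand-induced dimerisation would then reconstitute recombinase activity at FRT sites. The associated work concerns chemical- and light-inducible recombinases for use in mammalian cells and mice.
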