Features (pLannotate 1.2.2; 20 found; start..end, strand, type, name):
     46..62      -  protein_bind   lac operator: The lac repressor binds to the lac operator to inhibit transcription in E. coli. This inhibition can be relieved by adding lactose or isopropyl-β-D-thiogalactopyranoside (IPTG). lac repressor encoded by lacI
     70..100     -  promoter       lac promoter: promoter for the E. coli lac operon
    115..136     -  protein_bind   CAP binding site: CAP binding activates transcription in the presence of cAMP. E. coli catabolite activator protein
    149..188     -  CDS            lacI (fragment): lac repressor; lacI; The lac repressor binds to the lac operator to inhibit transcription in E. coli. This inhibition can be relieved by adding lactose or isopropyl-β-D-thiogalactopyranoside (IPTG).
    195..217     +  promoter       SV40 promoter (fragment): SV40 enhancer and early promoter
    221..355     +  rep_origin     SV40 ori: SV40 origin of replication
    375..509     +  polyA_signal   SV40 poly(A) signal: SV40 polyadenylation signal
    511..565     -  CDS            lacI (fragment): lac repressor; lacI; The lac repressor binds to the lac operator to inhibit transcription in E. coli. This inhibition can be relieved by adding lactose or isopropyl-β-D-thiogalactopyranoside (IPTG).
    748..1336    -  rep_origin     ori: high-copy-number ColE1/pMB1/pBR322/pUC origin of replication
   1507..2367    -  CDS            AmpR: β-lactamase; bla; confers resistance to ampicillin, carbenicillin, and related antibiotics
   2368..2472    -  promoter       AmpR promoter: bla
   2503..2882    +  enhancer       CMV enhancer: human cytomegalovirus immediate early enhancer
   2884..3159    +  promoter       chicken β-actin promoter: No description available
   3160..4175    +  intron         chimeric intron: chimera between introns from chicken β-actin and rabbit β-globin
   4310..5431    +  CDS            FLPo (fragment): nuclear-targeted site-specific recombinase FLPo is a mouse codon-optimized fusion between the SV40 nuclear localization signal and a thermostable version of the Saccharomyces cerevisiae site-specific recombinase FLP. Recombination occurs at FRT sequences.
   5474..6508    +  CDS            GID1A: GID1A_ARATH - Also known as CXE10, GID1L1. Experimental evidence at protein level: Swiss-Prot protein existence level 1. Functions as soluble gibberellin (GA) receptor. GA is an essential hormone that regulates growth and development in plants. Binds with high affinity the biologically active gibberellin GA4, but has no affinity for the biologically inactive GAs. In response to GA, interacts with specific DELLA proteins, known as repressors of GA- induced growth, and targets them for degradation via proteasome. Seems to be required for GA signaling that controls root growth, seed germination,
   6539..6763    +  polyA_signal   bGH poly(A) signal: bovine growth hormone polyadenylation signal
   6767..6788    +  promoter       SV40 promoter (fragment): SV40 enhancer and early promoter
   6926..6997    +  CDS            HBB (fragment): HBB_PONPY - Experimental evidence at transcript level: Swiss-Prot protein existence level 2. Involved in oxygen transport from the lung to the various peripheral tissues. From Pongo pygmaeus (Bornean orangutan).
   7068..7123    +  polyA_signal   β-globin poly(A) signal: rabbit β-globin polyadenylation signal (Gil and Proudfoot, 1987)
>Addgene plasmid #108751 | pBW2173_pCAG-PV1-FlpO-N374-L1-GID1-NLS-BGHpA | depositor full sequence | sequence record 205032 | Full Sequence
CCCAAGCTTGGCGTAATCATGGTCATAGCTGTTTCCTGTGTGAAATTGTTATCCGCTCACAATTCCACAC
AACATACGAGCCGGAAGCATAAAGTGTAAAGCCTGGGGTGCCTAATGAGTGAGCTAACTCACATTAATTG
CGTTGCGCTCACTGCCCGCTTTCCAGTCGGGAAACCTGTCGTGCCAGCGGATCCGCATCTCAATTAGTCA
GCAACCATAGTCCCGCCCCTAACTCCGCCCAGTTCCGCCCATTCTCCGCCCCATGGCTGACTAATTTTTT
TTATTTATGCAGAGGCCGAGGCCGCCTCGGCCTCTGAGCTATTCCAGAAGTAGTGAGGAGGCTTTTTTGG
AGGCCTAGGCTTTTGCAAAAAGCTAACTTGTTTATTGCAGCTTATAATGGTTACAAATAAAGCAATAGCA
TCACAAATTTCACAAATAAAGCATTTTTTTCACTGCATTCTAGTTGTGGTTTGTCCAAACTCATCAATGT
ATCTTATCATGTCTGGATCCGCTGCATTAATGAATCGGCCAACGCGCGGGGAGAGGCGGTTTGCGTATTG
GGCGCTCTTCCGCTTCCTCGCTCACTGACTCGCTGCGCTCGGTCGTTCGGCTGCGGCGAGCGGTATCAGC
TCACTCAAAGGCGGTAATACGGTTATCCACAGAATCAGGGGATAACGCAGGAAAGAACATGTGAGCAAAA
GGCCAGCAAAAGGCCAGGAACCGTAAAAAGGCCGCGTTGCTGGCGTTTTTCCATAGGCTCCGCCCCCCTG
ACGAGCATCACAAAAATCGACGCTCAAGTCAGAGGTGGCGAAACCCGACAGGACTATAAAGATACCAGGC
GTTTCCCCCTGGAAGCTCCCTCGTGCGCTCTCCTGTTCCGACCCTGCCGCTTACCGGATACCTGTCCGCC
TTTCTCCCTTCGGGAAGCGTGGCGCTTTCTCATAGCTCACGCTGTAGGTATCTCAGTTCGGTGTAGGTCG
TTCGCTCCAAGCTGGGCTGTGTGCACGAACCCCCCGTTCAGCCCGACCGCTGCGCCTTATCCGGTAACTA
TCGTCTTGAGTCCAACCCGGTAAGACACGACTTATCGCCACTGGCAGCAGCCACTGGTAACAGGATTAGC
AGAGCGAGGTATGTAGGCGGTGCTACAGAGTTCTTGAAGTGGTGGCCTAACTACGGCTACACTAGAAGAA
CAGTATTTGGTATCTGCGCTCTGCTGAAGCCAGTTACCTTCGGAAAAAGAGTTGGTAGCTCTTGATCCGG
CAAACAAACCACCGCTGGTAGCGGTGGTTTTTTTGTTTGCAAGCAGCAGATTACGCGCAGAAAAAAAGGA
TCTCAAGAAGATCCTTTGATCTTTTCTACGGGGTCTGACGCTCAGTGGAACGAAAACTCACGTTAAGGGA
TTTTGGTCATGAGATTATCAAAAAGGATCTTCACCTAGATCCTTTTAAATTAAAAATGAAGTTTTAAATC
AATCTAAAGTATATATGAGTAAACTTGGTCTGACAGTTACCAATGCTTAATCAGTGAGGCACCTATCTCA
GCGATCTGTCTATTTCGTTCATCCATAGTTGCCTGACTCCCCGTCGTGTAGATAACTACGATACGGGAGG
GCTTACCATCTGGCCCCAGTGCTGCAATGATACCGCGAGACCCACGCTCACCGGCTCCAGATTTATCAGC
AATAAACCAGCCAGCCGGAAGGGCCGAGCGCAGAAGTGGTCCTGCAACTTTATCCGCCTCCATCCAGTCT
ATTAATTGTTGCCGGGAAGCTAGAGTAAGTAGTTCGCCAGTTAATAGTTTGCGCAACGTTGTTGCCATTG
CTACAGGCATCGTGGTGTCACGCTCGTCGTTTGGTATGGCTTCATTCAGCTCCGGTTCCCAACGATCAAG
GCGAGTTACATGATCCCCCATGTTGTGCAAAAAAGCGGTTAGCTCCTTCGGTCCTCCGATCGTTGTCAGA
AGTAAGTTGGCCGCAGTGTTATCACTCATGGTTATGGCAGCACTGCATAATTCTCTTACTGTCATGCCAT
CCGTAAGATGCTTTTCTGTGACTGGTGAGTACTCAACCAAGTCATTCTGAGAATAGTGTATGCGGCGACC
GAGTTGCTCTTGCCCGGCGTCAATACGGGATAATACCGCGCCACATAGCAGAACTTTAAAAGTGCTCATC
ATTGGAAAACGTTCTTCGGGGCGAAAACTCTCAAGGATCTTACCGCTGTTGAGATCCAGTTCGATGTAAC
CCACTCGTGCACCCAACTGATCTTCAGCATCTTTTACTTTCACCAGCGTTTCTGGGTGAGCAAAAACAGG
AAGGCAAAATGCCGCAAAAAAGGGAATAAGGGCGACACGGAAATGTTGAATACTCATACTCTTCCTTTTT
CAATATTATTGAAGCATTTATCAGGGTTATTGTCTCATGAGCGGATACATATTTGAATGTATTTAGAAAA
ATAAACAAATAGGGGTTCCGCGCACATTTCCCCGAAAAGTGCCACCTGGGTCGACATTGATTATTGACTA
GTTATTAATAGTAATCAATTACGGGGTCATTAGTTCATAGCCCATATATGGAGTTCCGCGTTACATAACT
TACGGTAAATGGCCCGCCTGGCTGACCGCCCAACGACCCCCGCCCATTGACGTCAATAATGACGTATGTT
CCCATAGTAACGCCAATAGGGACTTTCCATTGACGTCAATGGGTGGAGTATTTACGGTAAACTGCCCACT
TGGCAGTACATCAAGTGTATCATATGCCAAGTACGCCCCCTATTGACGTCAATGACGGTAAATGGCCCGC
CTGGCATTATGCCCAGTACATGACCTTATGGGACTTTCCTACTTGGCAGTACATCTACGTATTAGTCATC
GCTATTACCATGGTCGAGGTGAGCCCCACGTTCTGCTTCACTCTCCCCATCTCCCCCCCCTCCCCACCCC
CAATTTTGTATTTATTTATTTTTTAATTATTTTGTGCAGCGATGGGGGCGGGGGGGGGGGGGGCGCGCGC
CAGGCGGGGCGGGGCGGGGCGAGGGGCGGGGCGGGGCGAGGCGGAAAGGTGCGGCGGCAGCCAATCAGAG
CGGCGCGCTCCGAAAGTTTCCTTTTATGGCGAGGCGGCGGCGGCGGCGGCCCTATAAAAAGCGAAGCGCG
CGGCGGGCGGGAGTCGCTGCGTTGCCTTCGCCCCGTGCCCCGCTCCGCGCCGCCTCGCGCCGCCCGCCCC
GGCTCTGACTGACCGCGTTACTCCCACAGGTGAGCGGGCGGGACGGCCCTTCTCCTCCGGGCTGTAATTA
GCGCTTGGTTTAATGACGGCTCGTTTCTTTTCTGTGGCTGCGTGAAAGCCTTAAAGGGCTCCGGGAGGGC
CCTTTGTGCGGGGGGGAGCGGCTCGGGGGGTGCGTGCGTGTGTGTGTGCGTGGGGAGCGCCGCGTGCGGC
TCCGCGCTGCCCGGCGGCTGTGAGCGCTGCGGGCGCGGCGCGGGGCTTTGTGCGCTCCGCAGTGTGCGCG
AGGGGAGCGCGGCCGGGGGCGGTGCCCCGCGGTGCGGGGGGGGCTGCGAGGGGAACAAAGGCTGCGTGCG
GGGTGTGTGCGTGGGGGGGTGAGCAGGGGGTGTGGGCGCGGCGGTCGGGCTGTAACCCCCCCCTGCACCC
CCCTCCCCGAGTTGCTGAGCACGGCCCGGCTTCGGGTGCGGGGCTCCGTACGGGGCGTGGCGCGGGGCTC
GCCGTGCCGGGCGGGGGGTGGCGGCAGGTGGGGGTGCCGGGCGGGGCGGGGCCGCCTCGGGCCGGGGAGG
GCTCGGGGGAGGGGCGCGGCGGCCCCCGGAGCGCCGGCGGCTGTCGAGGCGCGGCGAGCCGCAGCCATTG
CCTTTTATGGTAATCGTGCGAGAGGGCGCAGGGACTTCCTTTGTCCCAAATCTGTGCGGAGCCGAAATCT
GGGAGGCGCCGCCGCACCCCCTCTAGCGGGCGCGGGGCGAAGCGGTGCGGCGCCGGCAGGAAGGAAATGG
GCGGGGAGGGCCTTCGTGCGTCGCCGCGCCGCCGTCCCCTTCTCCCTCTCCAGCCTCGGGGCTGTCCGCG
GGGGGACGGCTGCCTTCGGGGGGGACGGGGCAGGGCGGGGTTCGGCTTCTGGCGTGTGACCGGCGGCTCT
AGAGCCTCTGCTAACCATGTTCATGCCTTCTTCTTTTTCCTACAGCTCCTGGGCAACGTGCTGGTTATTG
TGCTGTCTCATCATTTTGGCAAAGAATTGATTAATTCGAGCGAAGGCGCGCCCATTACTCGCATCCATTC
TCAGGCTGTCTCGTCTCGTCTCGCACGCGTGCCGCCACCATGAGCCAGTTCGACATCCTGTGCAAGACCC
CCCCCAAGGTGCTGGTGCGGCAGTTCGTGGAGAGATTCGAGAGGCCCAGCGGCGAGAAGATCGCCAGCTG
TGCCGCCGAGCTGACCTACCTGTGCTGGATGATCACCCACAACGGCACCGCCATCAAGAGGGCCACCTTC
ATGAGCTACAACACCATCATCAGCAACAGCCTGAGCTTCGACATCGTGAACAAGAGCCTGCAGTTCAAGT
ACAAGACCCAGAAGGCCACCATCCTGGAGGCCAGCCTGAAGAAGCTGATCCCCGCCTGGGAGTTCACCAT
CATCCCTTACAACGGCCAGAAGCACCAGAGCGACATCACCGACATCGTGTCCAGCCTGCAGCTGCAGTTC
GAGAGCAGCGAGGAGGCCGACAAGGGCAACAGCCACAGCAAGAAGATGCTGAAGGCCCTGCTGTCCGAGG
GCGAGAGCATCTGGGAGATCACCGAGAAGATCCTGAACAGCTTCGAGTACACCAGCAGGTTCACCAAGAC
CAAGACCCTGTACCAGTTCCTGTTCCTGGCCACATTCATCAACTGCGGCAGGTTCAGCGACATCAAGAAC
GTGGACCCCAAGAGCTTCAAGCTGGTGCAGAACAAGTACCTGGGCGTGATCATTCAGTGCCTGGTGACCG
AGACCAAGACAAGCGTGTCCAGGCACATCTACTTTTTCAGCGCCAGAGGCAGGATCGACCCCCTGGTGTA
CCTGGACGAGTTCCTGAGGAACAGCGAGCCCGTGCTGAAGAGAGTGAACAGGACCGGCAACAGCAGCAGC
AACAAGCAGGAGTACCAGCTGCTGAAGGACAACCTGGTGCGCAGCTACAACAAGGCCCTGAAGAAGAACG
CCCCCTACCCCATCTTCGCTATCAAGAACGGCCCTAAGAGCCACATCGGCAGGCACCTGATGACCAGCTT
TCTGAGCATGAAGGGCCTGACCGAGCTGACAAACGTGGTGGGCAACTGGAGCGACAAGAGGGCCTCCGCC
GTGGCCAGGACCACCTACACCCACCAGATCACCGCCATCCCCGACCACTACTTCGCCCTGGTGTCCAGGT
ACTACGCCTACGACCCCATCAGCAAGGAGATGATCGCCCTGTCCGGAGGGTCTGGCTCCGGATCAAGTGG
TGGCAGCGGTACCATGGCCGCCAGCGACGAAGTGAACCTGATCGAGAGCAGAACCGTGGTGCCCCTGAAC
ACCTGGGTGCTGATCTCCAACTTCAAGGTGGCCTACAACATCCTGCGGAGGCCCGACGGCACCTTCAACA
GACACCTGGCCGAGTACCTGGACCGGAAAGTGACCGCCAACGCCAACCCTGTGGACGGCGTGTTCAGCTT
CGACGTGCTGATCGACCGGCGGATCAACCTGCTGAGCCGGGTGTACAGACCCGCCTACGCCGATCAGGAA
CAGCCCCCCTCTATCCTGGATCTGGAAAAGCCCGTGGATGGCGACATCGTGCCCGTGATCCTGTTCTTCC
ACGGCGGCAGCTTTGCCCACAGCAGCGCCAATAGCGCCATCTACGACACCCTGTGCAGACGGCTCGTGGG
CCTGTGCAAATGCGTGGTGGTGTCCGTGAACTACCGCAGAGCCCCCGAGAACCCTTACCCCTGCGCCTAC
GATGATGGCTGGATCGCCCTGAACTGGGTCAACAGCAGAAGCTGGCTGAAGTCCAAGAAAGACAGCAAGG
TGCACATCTTTCTGGCCGGCGATAGCAGCGGCGGCAATATCGCCCATAACGTGGCCCTGAGAGCCGGCGA
GTCTGGCATCGATGTGCTGGGCAATATCCTGCTGAACCCCATGTTCGGCGGCAACGAGCGGACCGAGAGC
GAGAAGTCTCTGGACGGCAAGTACTTCGTGACCGTGCGGGACCGGGACTGGTACTGGAAGGCCTTTCTGC
CCGAGGGCGAGGACAGAGAGCACCCCGCCTGCAATCCCTTCAGCCCCAGAGGCAAAAGCCTGGAAGGCGT
GTCCTTCCCAAAGTCCCTGGTGGTGGTGGCCGGCCTGGACCTGATCAGAGATTGGCAGCTGGCCTATGCC
GAGGGCCTGAAGAAAGCCGGCCAGGAAGTGAAGCTGATGCACCTGGAAAAGGCCACCGTGGGCTTCTACC
TGCTGCCCAACAACAACCACTTCCACAACGTGATGGACGAGATCAGCGCCTTCGTGAACGCCGAGTGCCC
CAAGAAAAAGCGGAAGGTGTGAGAATTCCTGTGCCTTCTAGTTGCCAGCCATCTGTTGTTTGCCCCTCCC
CCGTGCCTTCCTTGACCCTGGAAGGTGCCACTCCCACTGTCCTTTCCTAATAAAATGAGGAAATTGCATC
GCATTGTCTGAGTAGGTGTCATTCTATTCTGGGGGGTGGGGTGGGGCAGGACAGCAAGGGGGAGGATTGG
GAAGACAATAGCAGGCATGCTGGGGATGCGGTGGGCTCTATGGCTTCTGAGGCGGAAAGAACCAGCTGGG
GCTCTAGGGGGTATCCCCACGCGCCCTGTAGCGTGTACCGCTGGGAGTTCGTAGACGGAAACAAACGCAG
AATCCAAGCGCGGCCGCCCAGGATACATAGATTACCACAACTCCGAGCCCTTCCACCGCTAGCGCACTCC
TCAGGTGCAGGCTGCCTATCAGAAGGTGGTGGCTGGTGTGGCCAATGCCCTGGCTCACAAATACCACTGA
GATCTTTTTCCCTCTGCCAAAAATTATGGGGACATCATGAAGCCCCTTGAGCATCTGACTTCTGGCTAAT
AAAGGAAATTTATTTTCATTGCAATAGTGTGTTGGAATTTTTTGTGTCTCTCACTCGGAAGGACATATGG
GAGGGCAAATCATTTAAAACATCAGAATGAGTATTTGGTTTAGAGTTTGGCAACATATGCCCATATGCTG
GCTGCCATGAACAAAGGTTGGCTATAAAGAGGTCATCAGTATATGAAACAGCCCCCTGCTGTCCATTCCT
TATTCCATAGAAAAGCCTTGACTTGAGGTTAGATTTTTTTTATATTTTGTTTTGTGTTATTTTTTTCTTT
AACATCCCTAAAATTTTCCTTACATGTTTTACTAGCCAGATTTTTCCTCCTCTCCTGACTACTCCCAGTC
ATAGCTGTCCCTCTTCTCTTATGGAGATCCCTCGACCTGCAG
