>Addgene plasmid #108751 | pBW2173_pCAG-PV1-FlpO-N374-L1-GID1-NLS-BGHpA | addgene partial sequence | sequence record 216323 | Addgene Partial NGS Result
TGCACCCCCCTCCCCGAGTTGCTGAGCACGGCCCGGCTTCGGGTGCGGGGCTCCGTACGGGGCGTGGCGC
GGGGCTCGCCGTGCCGGGCGGGGGGTGGCGGCAGGTGGGGGTGCCGGGCGGGGCGGGGCCGCCTCGGGCC
GGGGAGGGCTCGGGGGAGGGGCGCGGCGGCCCCCGGAGCGCCGGCGGCTGTCGAGGCGCGGCGAGCCGCA
GCCATTGCCTTTTATGGTAATCGTGCGAGAGGGCGCAGGGACTTCCTTTGTCCCAAATCTGTGCGGAGCC
GAAATCTGGGAGGCGCCGCCGCACCCCCTCTAGCGGGCGCGGGGCGAAGCGGTGCGGCGCCGGCAGGAAG
GAAATGGGCGGGGAGGGCCTTCGTGCGTCGCCGCGCCGCCGTCCCCTTCTCCCTCTCCAGCCTCGGGGCT
GTCCGCGGGGGGACGGCTGCCTTCGGGGGGGACGGGGCAGGGCGGGGTTCGGCTTCTGGCGTGTGACCGG
CGGCTCTAGAGCCTCTGCTAACCATGTTCATGCCTTCTTCTTTTTCCTACAGCTCCTGGGCAACGTGCTG
GTTATTGTGCTGTCTCATCATTTTGGCAAAGAATTGATTAATTCGAGCGAAGGCGCGCCCATTACTCGCA
TCCATTCTCAGGCTGTCTCGTCTCGTCTCGCACGCGTGCCGCCACCATGAGCCAGTTCGACATCCTGTGC
AAGACCCCCCCCAAGGTGCTGGTGCGGCAGTTCGTGGAGAGATTCGAGAGGCCCAGCGGCGAGAAGATCG
CCAGCTGTGCCGCCGAGCTGACCTACCTGTGCTGGATGATCACCCACAACGGCACCGCCATCAAGAGGGC
CACCTTCATGAGCTACAACACCATCATCAGCAACAGCCTGAGCTTCGACATCGTGAACAAGAGCCTGCAG
TTCAAGTACAAGACCCAGAAGGCCACCATCCTGGAGGCCAGCCTGAAGAAGCTGATCCCCGCCTGGGAGT
TCACCATCATCCCTTACAACGGCCAGAAGCACCAGAGCGACATCACCGACATCGTGTCCAGCCTGCAGCT
GCAGTTCGAGAGCAGCGAGGAGGCCGACAAGGGCAACAGCCACAGCAAGAAGATGCTGAAGGCCCTGCTG
TCCGAGGGCGAGAGCATCTGGGAGATCACCGAGAAGATCCTGAACAGCTTCGAGTACACCAGCAGGTTCA
CCAAGACCAAGACCCTGTACCAGTTCCTGTTCCTGGCCACATTCATCAACTGCGGCAGGTTCAGCGACAT
CAAGAACGTGGACCCCAAGAGCTTCAAGCTGGTGCAGAACAAGTACCTGGGCGTGATCATTCAGTGCCTG
GTGACCGAGACCAAGACAAGCGTGTCCAGGCACATCTACTTTTTCAGCGCCAGAGGCAGGATCGACCCCC
TGGTGTACCTGGACGAGTTCCTGAGGAACAGCGAGCCCGTGCTGAAGAGAGTGAACAGGACCGGCAACAG
CAGCAGCAACAAGCAGGAGTACCAGCTGCTGAAGGACAACCTGGTGCGCAGCTACAACAAGGCCCTGAAG
AAGAACGCCCCCTACCCCATCTTCGCTATCAAGAACGGCCCTAAGAGCCACATCGGCAGGCACCTGATGA
CCAGCTTTCTGAGCATGAAGGGCCTGACCGAGCTGACAAACGTGGTGGGCAACTGGAGCGACAAGAGGGC
CTCCGCCGTGGCCAGGACCACCTACACCCACCAGATCACCGCCATCCCCGACCACTACTTCGCCCTGGTG
TCCAGGTACTACGCCTACGACCCCATCAGCAAGGAGATGATCGCCCTGTCCGGAGGGTCTGGCTCCGGAT
CAAGTGGTGGCAGCGGTACCATGGCCGCCAGCGACGAAGTGAACCTGATCGAGAGCAGAACCGTGGTGCC
CCTGAACACCTGGGTGCTGATCTCCAACTTCAAGGTGGCCTACAACATCCTGCGGAGGCCCGACGGCACC
TTCAACAGACACCTGGCCGAGTACCTGGACCGGAAAGTGACCGCCAACGCCAACCCTGTGGACGGCGTGT
TCAGCTTCGACGTGCTGATCGACCGGCGGATCAACCTGCTGAGCCGGGTGTACAGACCCGCCTACGCCGA
TCAGGAACAGCCCCCCTCTATCCTGGATCTGGAAAAGCCCGTGGATGGCGACATCGTGCCCGTGATCCTG
TTCTTCCACGGCGGCAGCTTTGCCCACAGCAGCGCCAATAGCGCCATCTACGACACCCTGTGCAGACGGC
TCGTGGGCCTGTGCAAATGCGTGGTGGTGTCCGTGAACTACCGCAGAGCCCCCGAGAACCCTTACCCCTG
CGCCTACGATGATGGCTGGATCGCCCTGAACTGGGTCAACAGCAGAAGCTGGCTGAAGTCCAAGAAAGAC
AGCAAGGTGCACATCTTTCTGGCCGGCGATAGCAGCGGCGGCAATATCGCCCATAACGTGGCCCTGAGAG
CCGGCGAGTCTGGCATCGATGTGCTGGGCAATATCCTGCTGAACCCCATGTTCGGCGGCAACGAGCGGAC
CGAGAGCGAGAAGTCTCTGGACGGCAAGTACTTCGTGACCGTGCGGGACCGGGACTGGTACTGGAAGGCC
TTTCTGCCCGAGGGCGAGGACAGAGAGCACCCCGCCTGCAATCCCTTCAGCCCCAGAGGCAAAAGCCTGG
AAGGCGTGTCCTTCCCAAAGTCCCTGGTGGTGGTGGCCGGCCTGGACCTGATCAGAGATTGGCAGCTGGC
CTATGCCGAGGGCCTGAAGAAAGCCGGCCAGGAAGTGAAGCTGATGCACCTGGAAAAGGCCACCGTGGGC
TTCTACCTGCTGCCCAACAACAACCACTTCCACAACGTGATGGACGAGATCAGCGCCTTCGTGAACGCCG
AGTGCCCCAAGAAAAAGCGGAAGGTGTGAGAATTCCTGTGCCTTCTAGTTGCCAGCCATCTGTTGTTTGC
CCCTCCCCCGTGCCTTCCTTGACCCTGGAAGGTGCCACTCCCACTGTCCTTTCCTAATAAAATGAGGAAA
TTGCATCGCATTGTCTGAGTAGGTGTCATTCTATTCTGGGGGGTGGGGTGGGGCAGGACAGCAAGGGGGA
GGATTGGGAAGACAATAGCAGGCATGCTGGGGATGCGGTGGGCTCTATGGCTTCTGAGGCGGAAAGAACC
AGCTGGGGCTCTAGGGGGTATCCCCACGCGCCCTGTAGCGTGTACCGCTGGGAGTTCGTAGACGGAAACA
AACGCAGAATCCAAGCGCGGCCGCCCAGGATACATAGATTACCACAACTCCGAGCCCTTCCACCGCTAGC
GCACTCCTCAGGTGCAGGCTGCCTATCAGAAGGTGGTGGCTGGTGTGGCCAATGCCCTGGCTCACAAATA
CCACTGAGATCTTTTTCCCTCTGCCAAAAATTATGGGGACATCATGAAGCCCCTTGAGCATCTGACTTCT
GGCTAATAAAGGAAATTTATTTTCATTGCAATAGTGTGTTGGAATTTTTTGTGTCTCTCACTCGGAAGGA
CATATGGGAGGGCAAATCATTTAAAACATCAGAATGAGTATTTGGTTTAGAGTTTGGCAACATATGCCCA
TATGCTGGCTGCCATGAACAAAGGTTGGCTATAAAGAGGTCATCAGTATATGAAACAGCCCCCTGCTGTC
CATTCCTTATTCCATAGAAAAGCCTTGACTTGAGGTTAGATTTTTTTTATATTTTGTTTTGTGTTATTTT
TTTCTTTAACATCCCTAAAATTTTCCTTACATGTTTTACTAGCCAGATTTTTCCTCCTCTCCTGACTACT
CCCAGTCATAGCTGTCCCTCTTCTCTTATGGAGATCCCTCGACCTGCAGCCCAAGCTTGGCGTAATCATG
GTCATAGCTGTTTCCTGTGTGAAATTGTTATCCGCTCACAATTCCACACAACATACGAGCCGGAAGCATA
AAGTGTAAAGCCTGGGGTGCCTAATGAGTGAGCTAACTCACATTAATTGCGTTGCGCTCACTGCCCGCTT
TCCAGTCGGGAAACCTGTCGTGCCAGCGGATCCGCATCTCAATTAGTCAGCAACCATAGTCCCGCCCCTA
ACTCCGCCCAGTTCCGCCCATTCTCCGCCCCATGGCTGACTAATTTTTTTTATTTATGCAGAGGCCGAGG
CCGCCTCGGCCTCTGAGCTATTCCAGAAGTAGTGAGGAGGCTTTTTTGGAGGCCTAGGCTTTTGCAAAAA
GCTAACTTGTTTATTGCAGCTTATAATGGTTACAAATAAAGCAATAGCATCACAAATTTCACAAATAAAG
CATTTTTTTCACTGCATTCTAGTTGTGGTTTGTCCAAACTCATCAATGTATCTTATCATGTCTGGATCCG
CTGCATTAATGAATCGGCCAACGCGCGGGGAGAGGCGGTTTGCGTATTGGGCGCTCTTCCGCTTCCTCGC
TCACTGACTCGCTGCGCTCGGTCGTTCGGCTGCGGCGAGCGGTATCAGCTCACTCAAAGGCGGTAATACG
GTTATCCACAGAATCAGGGGATAACGCAGGAAAGAACATGTGAGCAAAAGGCCAGCAAAAGGCCAGGAAC
CGTAAAAAGGCCGCGTTGCTGGCGTTTTTCCATAGGCTCCGCCCCCCTGACGAGCATCACAAAAATCGAC
GCTCAAGTCAGAGGTGGCGAAACCCGACAGGACTATAAAGATACCAGGCGTTTCCCCCTGGAAGCTCCCT
CGTGCGCTCTCCTGTTCCGACCCTGCCGCTTACCGGATACCTGTCCGCCTTTCTCCCTTCGGGAAGCGTG
GCGCTTTCTCATAGCTCACGCTGTAGGTATCTCAGTTCGGTGTAGGTCGTTCGCTCCAAGCTGGGCTGTG
TGCACGAACCCCCCGTTCAGCCCGACCGCTGCGCCTTATCCGGTAACTATCGTCTTGAGTCCAACCCGGT
AAGACACGACTTATCGCCACTGGCAGCAGCCACTGGTAACAGGATTAGCAGAGCGAGGTATGTAGGCGGT
GCTACAGAGTTCTTGAAGTGGTGGCCTAACTACGGCTACACTAGAAGAACAGTATTTGGTATCTGCGCTC
TGCTGAAGCCAGTTACCTTCGGAAAAAGAGTTGGTAGCTCTTGATCCGGCAAACAAACCACCGCTGGTAG
CGGTGGTTTTTTTGTTTGCAAGCAGCAGATTACGCGCAGAAAAAAAGGATCTCAAGAAGATCCTTTGATC
TTTTCTACGGGGTCTGACGCTCAGTGGAACGAAAACTCACGTTAAGGGATTTTGGTCATGAGATTATCAA
AAAGGATCTTCACCTAGATCCTTTTAAATTAAAAATGAAGTTTTAAATCAATCTAAAGTATATATGAGTA
AACTTGGTCTGACAGTTACCAATGCTTAATCAGTGAGGCACCTATCTCAGCGATCTGTCTATTTCGTTCA
TCCATAGTTGCCTGACTCCCCGTCGTGTAGATAACTACGATACGGGAGGGCTTACCATCTGGCCCCAGTG
CTGCAATGATACCGCGAGACCCACGCTCACCGGCTCCAGATTTATCAGCAATAAACCAGCCAGCCGGAAG
GGCCGAGCGCAGAAGTGGTCCTGCAACTTTATCCGCCTCCATCCAGTCTATTAATTGTTGCCGGGAAGCT
AGAGTAAGTAGTTCGCCAGTTAATAGTTTGCGCAACGTTGTTGCCATTGCTACAGGCATCGTGGTGTCAC
GCTCGTCGTTTGGTATGGCTTCATTCAGCTCCGGTTCCCAACGATCAAGGCGAGTTACATGATCCCCCAT
GTTGTGCAAAAAAGCGGTTAGCTCCTTCGGTCCTCCGATCGTTGTCAGAAGTAAGTTGGCCGCAGTGTTA
TCACTCATGGTTATGGCAGCACTGCATAATTCTCTTACTGTCATGCCATCCGTAAGATGCTTTTCTGTGA
CTGGTGAGTACTCAACCAAGTCATTCTGAGAATAGTGTATGCGGCGACCGAGTTGCTCTTGCCCGGCGTC
AATACGGGATAATACCGCGCCACATAGCAGAACTTTAAAAGTGCTCATCATTGGAAAACGTTCTTCGGGG
CGAAAACTCTCAAGGATCTTACCGCTGTTGAGATCCAGTTCGATGTAACCCACTCGTGCACCCAACTGAT
CTTCAGCATCTTTTACTTTCACCAGCGTTTCTGGGTGAGCAAAAACAGGAAGGCAAAATGCCGCAAAAAA
GGGAATAAGGGCGACACGGAAATGTTGAATACTCATACTCTTCCTTTTTCAATATTATTGAAGCATTTAT
CAGGGTTATTGTCTCATGAGCGGATACATATTTGAATGTATTTAGAAAAATAAACAAATAGGGGTTCCGC
GCACATTTCCCCGAAAAGTGCCACCTGGGTCGACATTGATTATTGACTAGTTATTAATAGTAATCAATTA
CGGGGTCATTAGTTCATAGCCCATATATGGAGTTCCGCGTTACATAACTTACGGTAAATGGCCCGCCTGG
CTGACCGCCCAACGACCCCCGCCCATTGACGTCAATAATGACGTATGTTCCCATAGTAACGCCAATAGGG
ACTTTCCATTGACGTCAATGGGTGGAGTATTTACGGTAAACTGCCCACTTGGCAGTACATCAAGTGTATC
ATATGCCAAGTACGCCCCCTATTGACGTCAATGACGGTAAATGGCCCGCCTGGCATTATGCCCAGTACAT
GACCTTATGGGACTTTCCTACTTGGCAGTACATCTACGTATTAGTCATCGCTATTACCATGGTCGAGGTG
AGCCCCACGTTCTGCTTCACTCTCCCCATCTCCCCCCCCTCCCCACCCCCAATTTTGTATTTATTTATTT
TTTAATTATTTTGTGCAGCGATGGGGGCGGGGGGGGGGGGGG
